>Addgene plasmid #180333 | pCMV_SEPT9_i1 D1-25-msfGFP | addgene full sequence | sequence record 358059 | Addgene NGS Result
TAGTTATTAATAGTAATCAATTACGGGGTCATTAGTTCATAGCCCATATATGGAGTTCCGCGTTACATAA
CTTACGGTAAATGGCCCGCCTGGCTGACCGCCCAACGACCCCCGCCCATTGACGTCAATAATGACGTATG
TTCCCATAGTAACGCCAATAGGGACTTTCCATTGACGTCAATGGGTGGAGTATTTACGGTAAACTGCCCA
CTTGGCAGTACATCAAGTGTATCATATGCCAAGTACGCCCCCTATTGACGTCAATGACGGTAAATGGCCC
GCCTGGCATTATGCCCAGTACATGACCTTATGGGACTTTCCTACTTGGCAGTACATCTACGTATTAGTCA
TCGCTATTACCATGGTGATGCGGTTTTGGCAGTACATCAATGGGCGTGGATAGCGGTTTGACTCACGGGG
ATTTCCAAGTCTCCACCCCATTGACGTCAATGGGAGTTTGTTTTGGCACCAAAATCAACGGGACTTTCCA
AAATGTCGTAACAACTCCGCCCCATTGACGCAAATGGGCGGTAGGCGTGTACGGTGGGAGGTCTATATAA
GCAGAGCTGGTTTAGTGAACCGTCAGATCCGCTAGCATGGCCTTGAAAAGATCTTTTGAGGTCGAGGAGG
TCGAGACACCCAACTCCACCCCACCCCGGAGGGTCCAGACTCCCCTACTCCGAGCCACTGTGGCCAGCTC
CACCCAGAAATTCCAGGACCTGGGCGTGAAGAACTCAGAACCCTCGGCCCGCCATGTGGACTCCCTAAGC
CAACGCTCCCCCAAGGCGTCCCTGCGGAGGGTGGAGCTCTCGGGCCCCAAGGCGGCCGAGCCGGTGTCCC
GGCGCACTGAGCTGTCCATTGACATCTCGTCCAAGCAGGTGGAGAACGCCGGGGCCATCGGCCCGTCCCG
GTTCGGGCTCAAGAGGGCCGAGGTGTTGGGCCACAAGACGCCAGAACCGGCCCCTCGGAGGACGGAGATC
ACCATCGTCAAACCCCAGGAGTCAGCCCACCGGAGGATGGAGCCCCCTGCCTCCAAGGTCCCCGAGGTGC
CCACTGCCCCTGCCACCGACGCAGCCCCCAAGAGGGTGGAGATCCAGATGCCCAAGCCTGCTGAGGCGCC
CACCGCCCCCAGCCCAGCCCAGACCTTGGAGAATTCAGAGCCTGCCCCTGTGTCTCAGCTGCAGAGCAGG
CTGGAGCCCAAGCCCCAGCCCCCTGTGGCTGAGGCTACACCCCGGAGCCAGGAGGCCACTGAGGCGGCTC
CCAGCTGCGTTGGCGACATGGCCGACACCCCCAGAGATGCCGGGCTCAAGCAGGCGCCTGCATCACGGAA
CGAGAAGGCCCCGGTGGACTTCGGCTACGTGGGGATTGACTCCATCCTGGAGCAGATGCGCCGGAAGGCC
ATGAAGCAGGGCTTCGAGTTCAACATCATGGTGGTCGGGCAGAGCGGCTTGGGTAAATCCACCTTAATCA
ACACCCTCTTCAAATCCAAAATCAGCCGGAAGTCGGTGCAGCCCACCTCAGAGGAGCGCATCCCCAAGAC
CATCGAGATCAAGTCCATCACGCACGATATTGAGGAGAAAGGCGTCCGGATGAAGCTGACAGTGATTGAC
ACACCAGGGTTCGGGGACCACATCAACAACGAGAACTGCTGGCAGCCCATCATGAAGTTCATCAATGACC
AGTACGAGAAATACCTGCAGGAGGAGGTCAACATCAACCGCAAGAAGCGCATCCCGGACACCCGCGTCCA
CTGCTGCCTCTACTTCATCCCCGCCACCGGCCACTCCCTCAGGCCCCTGGACATCGAGTTTATGAAACGC
CTGAGCAAGGTGGTCAACATCGTCCCTGTCATCGCCAAGGCGGACACACTCACCCTGGAGGAGAGGGTCC
ACTTCAAACAGCGGATCACCGCAGACCTGCTGTCCAACGGCATCGACGTGTACCCCCAGAAGGAATTTGA
TGAGGACTCGGAGGACCGGCTGGTGAACGAGAAGTTCCGGGAGATGATCCCATTTGCTGTGGTGGGCAGT
GACCACGAGTACCAGGTCAACGGCAAGAGGATCCTTGGGAGGAAGACCAAGTGGGGTACCATCGAAGTTG
AAAACACCACACACTGTGAGTTTGCCTACCTGCGGGACCTTCTCATCAGGACGCACATGCAGAACATCAA
GGACATCACCAGCAGCATCCACTTCGAGGCGTACCGTGTGAAGCGCCTCAACGAGGGCAGCAGCGCCATG
GCCAACGGCGTGGAGGAGAAGGAGCCAGAAGCCCCAGAGATGGTGTCCAAGGGCGAGGAGCTGTTCACCG
GCGTGGTGCCCATCCTGGTGGAGCTGGATGGCGACGTGAACGGCCACAAGTTCAGCGTGCGCGGCGAGGG
CGAGGGCGACGCCACCAACGGCAAGCTGACCCTGAAGTTCATCTGCACCACCGGCAAGCTGCCCGTGCCC
TGGCCCACCCTGGTGACCACCCTGACCTACGGCGTGCAGTGCTTCAGCCGCTACCCCGATCACATGAAGC
AGCACGATTTCTTCAAGAGCGCCATGCCCGAGGGCTACGTGCAGGAGCGCACCATCAGCTTCAAGGATGA
CGGCACCTACAAGACCCGCGCCGAGGTGAAGTTCGAGGGCGATACCCTGGTGAACCGCATCGAGCTGAAG
GGCATCGATTTCAAGGAGGATGGCAACATCCTGGGCCACAAGCTGGAGTACAACTTCAACAGCCACAACG
TGTACATCACCGCCGATAAGCAGAAGAACGGCATCAAGGCCAACTTCAAGATCCGCCACAATGTGGAGGA
TGGCTCCGTGCAGCTGGCCGATCACTACCAGCAGAACACCCCCATCGGCGACGGCCCAGTGCTGCTGCCC
GATAACCACTACCTGAGCACCCAGAGCAAGCTGTCCAAGGACCCCAACGAGAAGCGCGATCACATGGTGC
TGCTGGAGTTCGTGACCGCCGCCGGCATCACCCTGGGCATGGATGAGCTGTACAAGTAAGGATCCACCGG
ATCTAGATAACTGATCATAATCAGCCATACCACATTTGTAGAGGTTTTACTTGCTTTAAAAAACCTCCCA
CACCTCCCCCTGAACCTGAAACATAAAATGAATGCAATTGTTGTTGTTAACTTGTTTATTGCAGCTTATA
ATGGTTACAAATAAAGCAATAGCATCACAAATTTCACAAATAAAGCATTTTTTTCACTGCATTCTAGTTG
TGGTTTGTCCAAACTCATCAATGTATCTTAACGCGTAAATTGTAAGCGTTAATATTTTGTTAAAATTCGC
GTTAAATTTTTGTTAAATCAGCTCATTTTTTAACCAATAGGCCGAAATCGGCAAAATCCCTTATAAATCA
AAAGAATAGACCGAGATAGGGT
[37 nt withheld, positions 3383-3419]
AAAGAACGTGGACTCCAACGTCAAAGG
[49 nt withheld, positions 3447-3495]
T
[91 nt withheld, positions 3497-3587]
G
[124 nt withheld, positions 3589-3712]
CAGGTGGCACTTTTCGGGGAAATGTGCGCGGAACCCCTATTTGTTTATTTTTCTAAATACATTCAAATAT
GTATCCGCTCATGAGACAATAACCCTGATAAATGCTTCAATAATATTGAAAAAGGAAGAGTCCTGAGGCG
GAAAGAACCAGCTGTGGAATGTGTGTCAGTTAGGGTGTGGAAAGTCCCCAGGCTCCCCAGCAGGCAGAAG
TATGCAAAGCATGCATCTCAATTAGTCAGCAACCAGGTGTGGAAAGTCCCCAGGCTCCCCAGCAGGCAGA
AGTATGCAAAGCATGCATCTCAATTAGTCAGCAACCATAGTCCCGCCCCTAACTCCGCCCATCCCGCCCC
TAACTCCGCCCAGTTCCGCCCATTCTCCGCCCCATGGCTGACTAATTTTTTTTATTTATGCAGAGGCCGA
GGCCGCCTCGGCCTCTGAGCTATTCCAGAAGTAGTGAGGAGGCTTTTTTGGAGGCCTAGGCTTTTGCAAA
GATCGATCAAGAGACAGGATGAGGATCGTTTCGCATGATTGAACAAGATGGATTGCACGCAGGTTCTCCG
GCCGCTTGGGTGGAGAGGCTATTCGGCTATGACTGGGCACAACAGACAATCGGCTGCTCTGATGCCGCCG
TGTTCCGGCTGTCAGCGCAGGGGCGCCCGGTTCTTTTTGTCAAGACCGACCTGTCCGGTGCCCTGAATGA
ACTGCAAGACGAGGCAGCGCGGCTATCGTGGCTGGCCACGACGGGCGTTCCTTGCGCAGCTGTGCTCGAC
GTTGTCACTGAAGCGGGAAGGGACTGGCTGCTATTGGGCGAAGTGCCGGGGCAGGATCTCCTGTCATCTC
ACCTTGCTCCTGCCGAGAAAGTATCCATCATGGCTGATGCAATGCGGCGGCTGCATACGCTTGATCCGGC
TACCTGCCCATTCGACCACCAAGCGAAACATCGCATCGAGCGAGCACGTACTCGGATGGAAGCCGGTCTT
GTCGATCAGGATGATCTGGACGAAGAGCATCAGGGGCTCGCGCCAGCCGAACTGTTCGCCAGGCTCAAGG
CGAGCATGCCCGACGGCGAGGATCTCGTCGTGACCCATGGCGATGCCTGCTTGCCGAATATCATGGTGGA
AAATGGCCGCTTTTCTGGATTCATCGACTGTGGCCGGCTGGGTGTGGCGGACCGCTATCAGGACATAGCG
TTGGCTACCCGTGATATTGCTGAAGAGCTTGGCGGCGAATGGGCTGACCGCTTCCTCGTGCTTTACGGTA
TCGCCGCTCCCGATTCGCAGCGCATCGCCTTCTATCGCCTTCTTGACGAGTTCTTCTGAGCGGGACTCTG
GGGTTCGAAATGACCGACCAAGCGACGCCCAACCTGCCATCACGAGATTTCGATTCCACCGCCGCCTTCT
ATGAAAGGTTGGGCTTCGGAATCGTTTTCCGGGACGCCGGCTGGATGATCCTCCAGCGCGGGGATCTCAT
GCTGGAGTTCTTCGCCCACCCTAGGGGGAGGCTAACTGAAACACGGAAGGAGACAATACCGGAAGGAACC
CGCGCTATGACGGCAATAAAAAGACAGAATAAAACGCACGGTGTTGGGTCGTTTGTTCATAAACGCGGGG
TTCGGTCCCAGGGCTGGCACTCTGTCGATACCCCACCGAGACCCCATTGGGGCCAATACGCCCGCGTTTC
TTCCTTTTCCCCACCCCACCCCCCAAGTTCGGGTGAAGGCCCAGGGCTCGCAGCCAACGTCGGGGCGGCA
GGCCCTGCCATAGCCTCAGGTTACTCATATATACTTTAGATTGATTTAAAACTTCATTTTTAATTTAAAA
GGATCTAGGTGAAGATCCTTTTTGATAATCTCATGACCAAAATCCCTTAACGTGAGTTTTCGTTCCACTG
AGCGTCAGACCCCGTAGAAAAGATCAAAGGATCTTCTTGAGATCCTTTTTTTCTGCGCGTAATCTGCTGC
TTGCAAACAAAAAAACCACCGCTACCAGCGGTGGTTTGTTTGCCGGATCAAGAGCTACCAACTCTTTTTC
CGAAGGTAACTGGCTTCAGCAGAGCGCAGATACCAAATACTGTTCTTCTAGTGTAGCCGTAGTTAGGCCA
CCACTTCAAGAACTCTGTAGCACCGCCTACATACCTCGCTCTGCTAATCCTGTTACCAGTGGCTGCTGCC
AGTGGCGATAAGTCGTGTCTTACCGGGTTGGACTCAAGACGATAGTTACCGGATAAGGCGCAGCGGTCGG
GCTGAACGGGGGGTTCGTGCACACAGCCCAGCTTGGAGCGAACGACCTACACCGAACTGAGATACCTACA
GCGTGAGCTATGAGAAAGCGCCACGCTTCCCGAAGGGAGAAAGGCGGACAGGTATCCGGTAAGCGGCAGG
GTCGGAACAGGAGAGCGCACGAGGGAGCTTCCAGGGGGAAACGCCTGGTATCTTTATAGTCCTGTCGGGT
TTCGCCACCTCTGACTTGAGCGTCGATTTTTGTGATGCTCGTCAGGGGGGCGGAGCCTATGGAAAAACGC
CAGCAACGCGGCCTTTTTACGGTTCCTGGCCTTTTGCTGGCCTTTTGCTCACATGTTCTTTCCTGCGTTA
TCCCCTGATTCTGTGGATAACCGTATTACCGCCATGCAT
Features (pLannotate 1.2.2; 14 found; start..end, strand, type, name):
     61..364     +  enhancer       CMV enhancer: human cytomegalovirus immediate early enhancer
    365..568     +  promoter       CMV promoter: human cytomegalovirus (CMV) immediate early promoter
    588..2282    +  CDS            SEPTIN9: SEPT9_HUMAN - Also known as KIAA0991, MSF, SEPT9. Experimental evidence at protein level: Swiss-Prot protein existence level 1. Filament-forming cytoskeletal GTPase (By similarity). May play a role in cytokinesis (Potential). May play a role in the internalization of 2 intracellular microbial pathogens, Listeria monocytogenes and Shigella flexneri. From Homo sapiens (Human).
   2280..2996    +  CDS            moxGFP: moxGFP is a basic (constitutively fluorescent) green fluorescent protein published in 2015, derived from Aequorea victoria. It is reported to be a rapidly-maturing monomer.
   3022..3106    +  CDS            large T antigen (fragment): large T antigen from SV40 (simian virus 40)
   3129..3250    +  polyA_signal   SV40 poly(A) signal: SV40 polyadenylation signal
   3284..3712    -  rep_origin     f1 ori (sequence partly withheld): f1 bacteriophage origin of replication; arrow indicates direction of (+) strand synthesis
   3739..3843    +  promoter       AmpR promoter: bla
   3845..4202    +  promoter       SV40 promoter: SV40 enhancer and early promoter
   4237..5031    +  CDS            NeoR/KanR: aminoglycoside phosphotransferase from Tn5; aph(3')-II (or nptII); confers resistance to neomycin, kanamycin, and G418 (Geneticin®)
   5052..5204    +  CDS            ble (fragment): BLE_KLEPN - Experimental evidence at protein level: Swiss-Prot protein existence level 1. Binding protein with a strong affinity to the bleomycin family of antibiotics. Binds to CL990; an antimitotic-antibiotic compound. From Klebsiella pneumoniae.
   5263..5310    +  polyA_signal   HSV TK poly(A) signal: herpes simplex virus thymidine kinase polyadenylation signal (Cole and Stacy, 1985)
   5401..5417    -  polyA_signal   bGH poly(A) signal (fragment): bovine growth hormone polyadenylation signal
   5639..6227    +  rep_origin     ori: high-copy-number ColE1/pMB1/pBR322/pUC origin of replication
