[The description below was written by a language model from this plasmid's Addgene catalogue record and pLannotate feature annotations shown in this document.]
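Description:
pCMV_SEPT9_i1 D1-25-msfGFP is a mammalian expression plasmid of about 6.3 kb built on a Clontech pCMV backbone. It expresses a truncated form of human septin 9 isoform 1 fused at its C terminus to monomeric superfolder GFP. The human cytomegalovirus immediate-early enhancer and promoter drive a SEPTIN9 coding sequence, which is followed directly by the fluorescent protein open reading frame and terminated by an SV40 polyadenylation signal. The automated annotation labels the fluorescent protein as moxGFP, a close relative among the superfolder GFP derivatives, whereas the catalogue entry identifies it as msfGFP. The recorded mutation, "D1-25", most likely denotes deletion of the first 25 residues of SEPT9_i1. The insert was assembled by Gibson cloning.

The plasmid replicates in E. coli at high copy from a ColE1/pUC-type origin, and it also carries an f1 phage origin. Selection relies on a single Tn5 aminoglycoside phosphotransferase gene (NeoR/KanR) placed behind tandem bacterial (bla) and SV40 early promoters and followed by an HSV TK polyadenylation signal. This arrangement gives kanamycin resistance in bacteria and would allow G418 selection in mammalian cells. The short large T antigen, ble and bGH poly(A) hits in the feature table are fragments, probably backbone remnants or annotation artefacts rather than functional elements.

The construct allows the truncated septin to be visualised by fluorescence in transfected mammalian cells. The associated publication concerns a microtubule-association motif unique to septin 9 isoform 1 and its influence on stress fibres. This suggests that the N-terminal deletion mutant is used to test how that region affects the protein's cytoskeletal localisation, in comparison with the full-length isoform.
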