Addgene plasmid #180333: pCMV_SEPT9_i1 D1-25-msfGFP
Purpose: mammalian expression of human SEPT9_i1 D1-25 fused to monomeric superfolder GFP
Depositing lab: Manos Mavrakis. Depositing organization: CNRS UMR 7249, Institut Fresnel. Publication: Septin-microtubule association via a motif unique to the isoform 1 of septin 9 tunes stress fibers. Kuzmic M, Linares GC, Fialova JL, Iv F, Salaun D, Llewellyn A, Gomes M, Belhabib M, Liu Y, Asano K, Rodrigues M, Isnardon D, Tachibana T, Koenderink GH, Badache A, Mavrakis M, Verdier-Pinard P. J Cell Sci. 2021 Dec 2. pii: 273604. doi: 10.1242/jcs.258850. PubMed 34854883.
Backbone
  Vector backbone: pCMV
  Backbone manufacturer: Clontech
  Vector type: Mammalian Expression
Growth in bacteria
  Bacterial resistance: Kanamycin, 50 μg/mL
  Growth temperature: 37°C
  Growth strain: DH5alpha
  Copy number: High Copy
Gene/Insert
  Gene/Insert name: SEPTIN9_v1 (alt name: SEPT9_v1)
  Species: H. sapiens (human)
  Mutation: SEPT9_i1 D1-25
  Entrez Gene: SEPTIN9 (a.k.a. AF17q25, MSF, MSF1, NAPB, PNUTL4, SEPT9, SINT1, SeptD1)
  Promoter: CMV
  Tag / fusion protein: msfGFP (C terminal on insert)
  Cloning method: Gibson Cloning
Terms and licenses: Academic/Nonprofit Terms; Industry Terms: Not Available to Industry
How to cite: pCMV_SEPT9_i1 D1-25-msfGFP was a gift from Manos Mavrakis (Addgene plasmid # 180333 ; http://n2t.net/addgene:180333 ; RRID:Addgene_180333)
